>Addgene plasmid #244648 | CL20_mEGFP_FOidr_096 | addgene full sequence | sequence record 488001 | Addgene NGS Result
AAAAAAAATCTAACCTCAAGTCAAGGCTTTTCTATGGAATAAGGAATGGACAGCAGGGGGCTGTTTCATA
TACTGATGACCTCTTTATAGCCAACCTTTGTTCATGGCAGCCAGCATATGGGCATATGTTGCCAAACTCT
AAACCAAATACTCATTCTGATGTTTTAAATGATTTGCCCTCCCATATGTCCTTCCGAGTGAGAGACACAA
AAAATTCCAACACACTATTGCAATGAAAATAAATTTCCTTTATTAGCCAGAAGTCAGATGCTCAAGGGGC
TTCATGATGTCCCCATAATTTTTGGCAGAGGGAAAAAGATCTGCTAGCTCGAGCAGCTGAAGCTTTATTG
AGGCTTAAGCAGTGGGTTCCCTAGTTAGCCAGAGAGCTCCCAGGCTCAGATCTGGTCTAACCAGAGAGAC
CCAGTACAGGCAAAAAGCAGATCTTGTCTTCTTTGGGAGTGAATTAGCCCTTCCAGTCCCCCCTTTTCTT
TTAAAAAGTGGCTAAGATCTACAGCTGCCTTGTAAGTCATTGGTCTTAAAGGTACCGTAATCTTATCTAG
AACCGGTTCAGTCCTTGAACAGCGACTGAGTCTCCCCGGTTTTTGCCATGAAACGTGTCAACGCGCGTTC
GACATCGCGACGTTGGGACGCTGCTTTTTCGCGTAAAACCTGATAGTCGGAGACGGGCTCGCGATACGTG
GGGGTCTTGATGTAAGTATGGGGGTCAGGGAACTCGGGAAAGTGAGAAGGGATGTGAGGCGGATGCGGGC
GATTTTGGCCCGCAGTCAATGCTTTCGGGGTGACTGGTTGGTTGGTCACTGGTGGGGCCGTGATGACCAT
ACGCTGGCTACGCCGGGAAGCGGCCGCACTTCCCCCGGAGCCTCCGCTTCCGCCCTTGTACAGCTCGTCC
ATGCCGAGAGTGATCCCGGCGGCGGTCACGAACTCCAGCAGGACCATGTGATCGCGCTTCTCGTTGGGGT
CTTTGCTCAGCTTGGACTGGGTGCTCAGGTAGTGGTTGTCGGGCAGCAGCACGGGGCCGTCGCCGATGGG
GGTGTTCTGCTGGTAGTGGTCGGCGAGCTGCACGCTGCCGTCCTCGATGTTGTGGCGGATCTTGAAGTTC
ACCTTGATGCCGTTCTTCTGCTTGTCGGCCATGATATAGACGTTGTGGCTGTTGTAGTTGTACTCCAGCT
TGTGCCCCAGGATGTTGCCGTCCTCCTTGAAGTCGATGCCCTTCAGCTCGATGCGGTTCACCAGGGTGTC
GCCCTCGAACTTCACCTCGGCGCGGGTCTTGTAGTTGCCGTCGTCCTTGAAGAAGATGGTGCGCTCCTGG
ACGTAGCCTTCGGGCATGGCGGACTTGAAGAAGTCGTGCTGCTTCATGTGGTCGGGGTAGCGGCTGAAGC
ACTGCACGCCGTAGGTCAGGGTGGTCACGAGGGTGGGCCAGGGCACGGGCAGCTTGCCGGTGGTGCAGAT
GAACTTCAGGGTCAGCTTGCCGTAGGTGGCATCGCCCTCGCCCTCGCCGGACACGCTGAACTTGTGGCCG
TTTACGTCGCCGTCCAGCTCGACCAGGATGGGCACCACCCCGGTGAACAGCTCCTCGCCCTTGCTCACCA
TGGTGGCGACCGGTGGATCCCGGGCCCGCGGTACCGTCGACTGCAGAATTCGGTTCACTAAACGAGCCCG
GTTCACTAAACGAGCTCTGCTTATATAGACCTCCCACCGTACACGCCTACCGCCCATTTGCGTCAATGGG
GCGGAGTTGTTACGACATTTTGGAAAGTCCCGTTGATTTTGGTGCCAAAACAAACTCCCATTGACGTCAA
TGGGGTGGAGACTTGGAAATCCCCGTGAGTCAAACCGCTATCCACGCCCATTGATGTACTGCCAAAACCG
CATCACCATGGTAATAGCGATGACTAATACGTAGATGTACTGCCAAGTAGGAAAGTCCCATAAGGTCATG
TACTGGGCATAATGCCAGGCGGGCCATTTACCGTCATTGACGTCAATAGGGGGCGTACTTGGCATATGAT
ACACTTGATGTACTGCCAAGTGGGCAGTTTACCGTAAATACTCCACCCATTGACGTCAATGGAAAGTCCC
TATTGGCGTTACTATGGGAACATACGTCATTATTGACGTCAATGGGCGGGGGTCGTTGGGCGGTCAGCCA
GGCGGGCCATTTACCGTAAGTTATGTAACGCGGAACTCCATATATGGGCTATGAACTAATGACCCCGTAA
TTGATTACTATTAATAACTAGCACGCGTTCGAAGCTTGAGCTCGGTCCCCTCGGGGTTGGGAGGTGGGTC
TGAAACGATAATGGTGAATATCCCTGCCTAACTCTATTCACTATAGAAAGTACAGCAAAAACTATTCTTA
AACCTACCAAGCCTCCTACTATCATTATGAATAATTTTATATACCACAGCCAATTTGTTATGTTAAACCA
ATTCCACAAACTTGCCCATTTATCTAATTCCAATAATTCTTGTTCATTCTTTTCTTGCTGGTTTTGCGAT
TCTTCAATTAAGGAGTGTATTAAGCTTGTGTAATTGTTAATTTCTCTGTCCCACTCCATCCAGGTCGTGT
GATTCCAAATCTGTTCCAGAGATTTATTACTCCAACTAGCATTCCAAGGCACAGCAGTGGTGCAAATGAG
TTTTCCAGAGCAACCCCAAATCCCCAGGAGCTGTTGATCCTTTAGGTATCTTTCCACAGCCAGGATTCTT
GCCTGGAGCTGCTTGATGCCCCAGACTGTGAGTTGCAACAGATGCTGTTGCGCCTCAATAGCCCTCAGCA
AATTGTTCTGCTGCTGCACTATACCAGACAATAATTGTCTGGCCTGTACCGTCAGCGTCATTGACGCTGC
GCCCATAGTGCTTCCTGCTGCTCCCAAGAACCCAAGGAACAAAGCTCCTATTCCCACTGCTCTTTTTTCT
CTCTGCACCACTCTTCTCTTTGCCTTGGTGGGTGCTACTCCTAATGGTTCAATTTTTACTACTTTATATT
TATATAATTCACTTCTCCAATTGTCCCTCATATCTCCTCCTTATGGTGTTTTACTAAACTTTTCCATGTT
CTAATCCTCATCCTGTCTACTTGCCACACAATCATCACCTGCCATCTGTTTTCCATAATCCCTAATGATC
TTTGCTTTTCTTCTTGGCACTACTTTTATGTCACTATTATCTTGTATTACTACTGCCCCTTCACCTTTCC
AGAGGAGCTTTGCTGGTCCTTTCCAAAGTGGATTTCTGCTGTCCCTGTAATAAACCCGAAAATTTTGAAT
TTTTGTAATTTGTTTTTGTAATTCTTTAGTTTGTATGTCTGTTGCTATTATGTCTACTATTCTTTCCCCT
GCACTGTACCCCCCAATCCCCCCTTTTCTTTTAAAATTGTGGATGAATACTGCCATTTGTACTGCTGTCT
TAAGATGTTCAGCCTGATCTCTTACCTGTCCTATAATTTTCTTTAATTCTTTATTCATAGATTCTACTAC
TCCTTGACTTTGGGGATTGTAGGGAATTTCCAGGTCTGAAGATCCTGCTGCTTGCTGTGCTTTTTTCTTA
CTTTTGTTTTGCTCTTCCTCTATCTTGTCTAAAGCTTCCTTGGTGTCTTTTATCTCTATCCTTTGATGCA
CACAATAGAGGGTTGCTACTGTATTATATAATGATCTAAGTTCTTCTGATCCTGTCTGAAGGGATGGTTG
TAGCTGTCCCAGTATTTGTCTACAGCCTTCTGATGTTTCTAACAGGCCAGTATTAACTGCGAATCGTTCT
AGCTCCCTGCTTGCCCATACTATATGTTTTAATTTATATTTTTTCTTTCCCCCTGGCCTTAACCGAATTT
TTTCCCATCGCGATCTAATTCTCCCCCGCTTAATACTGACGCTCTCGCACCCATCTCTCTCCTTCTAGCC
TCCGCTAGTCAAAATTTTTGGCGTACTCACCAGTCGCCGCCCCTCGCCTCTTGCCGTGCGCGCTTCAGCA
AGCCGAGTCCTGCGTCGAGAGAGCTCCTCTGGTTTCCCTTTCGCTTTCAAGTCCCTGTTCGGGCGCCACT
GCTAGAGATTTTCCACACTGACTAAAAGGGTCTGAGGGATCTCTAGTTACCAGAGTCACACAACAGACGG
GCACACACTACTTGAAGCACTCAAGGCAAGCTTTATTGAGGCTTAAGCAGTGGGTTCCCTAGTTAGCCAG
AGAGCTCCCAGGCTCAGATCTGGTCTAACCAGAGAGACCCAGTACAGGCAAAAAGCAGCTGCTTATATGC
AGGATCTGAGGGCTCGCCACTCCCCAGTCCCGCCCAGGCCACGCCTCCCATGGTAATAGCGATGACTAAT
ACGTAGATGTACTGCCAAGTAGGAAAGTCCCATAAGGTCATGTACTGGGCATAATGCCAGGCGGGCCATT
TACCGTCATTGACGTCAATAGGGGGCGTACTTGGCATATGATACACTTGATGTACTGCCAAGTGGGCAGT
TTACCGTAAATACTCCACCCATTGACGTCAATGGAAAGTCCCTATTGGCGTTACTATGGGAACATACGTC
ATTATTGACGTCAATGGGCGGGGGTCGTTGGGCGGTCAGCCAGGCGGGCCATTTACCGTAAGTTATGTAA
CGCGGAACTCCATATATGGGCTATGAACTAATGACCCCGTAATTGATTACTATTAATAACTAGTCAATAA
TCAATGTCGACCCAGGTGGCACTTTTCGGGGAAATGTGCGCGGAACCCCTATTTGTTTATTTTTCTAAAT
ACATTCAAATATGTATCCGCTCATGAGACAATAACCCTGATAAATGCTTCAATAATATTGAAAAAGGAAG
AGTATGAGTATTCAACATTTCCGTGTCGCCCTTATTCCCTTTTTTGCGGCATTTTGCCTTCCTGTTTTTG
CTCACCCAGAAACGCTGGTGAAAGTAAAAGATGCTGAAGATCAGTTGGGTGCACGAGTGGGTTACATCGA
ACTGGATCTCAACAGCGGTAAGATCCTTGAGAGTTTTCGCCCCGAAGAACGTTTTCCAATGATGAGCACT
TTTAAAGTTCTGCTATGTGGCGCGGTATTATCCCGTATTGACGCCGGGCAAGAGCAACTCGGTCGCCGCA
TACACTATTCTCAGAATGACTTGGTTGAGTACTCACCAGTCACAGAAAAGCATCTTACGGATGGCATGAC
AGTAAGAGAATTATGCAGTGCTGCCATAACCATGAGTGATAACACTGCGGCCAACTTACTTCTGACAACG
ATCGGAGGACCGAAGGAGCTAACCGCTTTTTTGCACAACATGGGGGATCATGTAACTCGCCTTGATCGTT
GGGAACCGGAGCTGAATGAAGCCATACCAAACGACGAGCGTGACACCACGATGCCTGTAGCAATGGCAAC
AACGTTGCGCAAACTATTAACTGGCGAACTACTTACTCTAGCTTCCCGGCAACAATTAATAGACTGGATG
GAGGCGGATAAAGTTGCAGGACCACTTCTGCGCTCGGCCCTTCCGGCTGGCTGGTTTATTGCTGATAAAT
CTGGAGCCGGTGAGCGTGGGTCTCGCGGTATCATTGCAGCACTGGGGCCAGATGGTAAGCCCTCCCGTAT
CGTAGTTATCTACACGACGGGGAGTCAGGCAACTATGGATGAACGAAATAGACAGATCGCTGAGATAGGT
GCCTCACTGATTAAGCATTGGTAACTGTCAGACCAAGTTTACTCATATATACTTTAGATTGATTTAAAAC
TTCATTTTTAATTTAAAAGGATCTAGGTGAAGATCCTTTTTGATAATCTCATGACCAAAATCCCTTAACG
TGAGTTTTCGTTCCACTGAGCGTCAGACCCCGTAGAAAAGATCAAAGGATCTTCTTGAGATCCTTTTTTT
CTGCGCGTAATCTGCTGCTTGCAAACAAAAAAACCACCGCTACCAGCGGTGGTTTGTTTGCCGGATCAAG
AGCTACCAACTCTTTTTCCGAAGGTAACTGGCTTCAGCAGAGCGCAGATACCAAATACTGTTCTTCTAGT
GTAGCCGTAGTTAGGCCACCACTTCAAGAACTCTGTAGCACCGCCTACATACCTCGCTCTGCTAATCCTG
TTACCAGTGGCTGCTGCCAGTGGCGATAAGTCGTGTCTTACCGGGTTGGACTCAAGACGATAGTTACCGG
ATAAGGCGCAGCGGTCGGGCTGAACGGGGGGTTCGTGCACACAGCCCAGCTTGGAGCGAACGACCTACAC
CGAACTGAGATACCTACAGCGTGAGCTATGAGAAAGCGCCACGCTTCCCGAAGGGAGAAAGGCGGACAGG
TATCCGGTAAGCGGCAGGGTCGGAACAGGAGAGCGCACGAGGGAGCTTCCAGGGGGAAACGCCTGGTATC
TTTATAGTCCTGTCGGGTTTCGCCACCTCTGACTTGAGCGTCGATTTTTGTGATGCTCGTCAGGGGGGCG
GAGCCTATGGAAAAACGCCAGCAACGCGGCCTTTTTACGGTTCCTGGCCTTTTGCTGGCCTTTTGCTCAC
ATGTTCTTTCCTGCGTTATCCCCTGCTTCTGTGGATAACCGTATTACCGCCTTTGAGTGAGCTGATACCG
CTCGCCGCAGCCGAACGACCGAGCGCAGCGAGTCAGTGAGCGAGGAAGCGGAAGAGCGCCCAATACGCAA
ACCGCCTCTCCCCGCGCGTTGGCCGATTCATTAATGCAGCGGATCCAGACATGATAAGATACATTGATGA
GTTTGGACAAACCACAACTAGAATGCAGTGAAAAAAATGCTTTATTTGTGAAATTTGTGATGCTATTGCT
TTATTTGTAACCATTATAAGCTGCAATAAACAAGTTAGCTTTTTGCAAAAGCCTAGGCCTCCAAAAAAGC
CTCCTCACTACTTCTGGAATAGCTCAGAGGCCGAGGCGGCCTCGGCCTCTGCATAAATAAAAAAAATTAG
TCAGCCATGGGGCGGAGAATGGGCGGAACTGGGCGGAGTTAGGGGCGGGATGGGCGGAGTTAGGGGCGGG
ACTATGGTTGCTGACTAATTGAGATGCGGATCCGCTGGCACGACAGGTTTCCCGACTGGAAAGCGGGCAG
TGAGCGCAACGCAATTAATGTGAGTTAGCTCACTCATTAGGCACCCCAGGCTTTACACTTTATGCTTCCG
GCTCGTATGTTGTGTGGAATTGTGAGCGGATAACAATTTCACACAGGAAACAGCTATGACCATGATTACG
CCAAGCTTGGGCTGCAGGTCGAGGGATCTCCATAAGAGAAGAGGGACAGCTATGACTGGGAGTAGTCAGG
AGAGGAGGAAAAATCTGGCTAGTAAAACATGTAAGGAAAATTTTAGGGATGTTAAAGAAAAAAATAACAC
AAAACAAAATAT
Features (pLannotate 1.2.2; 29 found; start..end, strand, type, name):
    199..254     -  polyA_signal   β-globin poly(A) signal: rabbit β-globin polyadenylation signal (Gil and Proudfoot, 1987)
    340..475     -  LTR            3' LTR (ΔU3) (fragment): self-inactivating 3' long terminal repeat (LTR) from HIV-1
    477..545     -  CDS            nef (fragment): NEF_HV1Z2 - Experimental evidence at protein level: Swiss-Prot protein existence level 1. Extracellular Nef protein targets CD4(+) T-lymphocytes for apoptosis by interacting with CXCR4 surface receptors. From Human immunodeficiency virus type 1 group M subtype D (isolate Z2/CDC-Z34) (HIV-1).
    571..855     -  CDS            TAF8 (fragment): TAF8_HUMAN - Also known as TAFII43, TBN. Experimental evidence at protein level: Swiss-Prot protein existence level 1. Transcription factor TFIID is one of the general factors required for accurate and regulated initiation by RNA polymerase II. Mediates both basal and activator-dependent transcription. Plays a role in the differentiation of preadipocyte fibroblasts to adipocytes, however, does not seem to play a role in differentiation of myoblasts. Required for the integration of TAF10 in the TAF complex. May be important for survival of cells of the inner cell mass which constitute the pluri
    895..1611    -  CDS            mEGFP: mEGFP is a basic (constitutively fluorescent) green fluorescent protein published in 2002, derived from Aequorea victoria. It has moderate acid sensitivity.
   1625..1662    -  misc_feature   MCS (fragment): multiple cloning site
   1661..1677    -  promoter       tight TRE promoter (fragment): Tet-responsive promoter PTight, consisting of seven tet operator sequences followed by the minimal CMV promoter
   1693..1896    -  promoter       CMV promoter: human cytomegalovirus (CMV) immediate early promoter
   1897..2200    -  enhancer       CMV enhancer: human cytomegalovirus immediate early enhancer
   2268..2284    -  misc_feature   MCS (fragment): multiple cloning site
   2284..2309    -  CDS            Rev (fragment): human immunodeficiency virus 1 (HIV-1) Rev protein; rev; enhances nuclear export of unspliced and incompletely spliced viral mRNAs
   2686..2919    -  misc_feature   RRE: The Rev response element (RRE) of HIV-1 allows for Rev-dependent mRNA export from the nucleus to the cytoplasm.
   3053..3136    -  CDS            vif (fragment): VIF_HV1BR - Experimental evidence at protein level: Swiss-Prot protein existence level 1. Counteracts the innate antiviral activity of host APOBEC3F and APOBEC3G. Forms a complex with host APOBEC3F and APOBEC3G thus preventing the entry of these lethally hypermutating enzymes into progeny virions. Recruits an active E3 ubiquitin ligase complex composed of elongin BC, CUL5, and RBX2 to induce polyubiquitination of APOBEC3G and APOBEC3F. In turn, they are directed to the 26S proteasome for degradation. Vif interaction with APOBEC3G also blocks its cytidine deaminase activity in a proteasome-inde
   3279..3396    -  misc_feature   cPPT/CTS: central polypurine tract and central termination sequence of HIV-1
   3545..3904    -  CDS            HIV-1 gag (fragment): gag protein from human immunodeficiency virus 1; gag
   3888..4013    -  misc_feature   HIV-1 Ψ: packaging signal of human immunodeficiency virus type 1
   4060..4317    -  LTR            5' LTR (truncated): truncated 5' long terminal repeat (LTR) from HIV-1
   4319..4698    -  enhancer       CMV enhancer: human cytomegalovirus immediate early enhancer
   4729..4833    +  promoter       AmpR promoter: bla
   4834..5694    +  CDS            AmpR: β-lactamase; bla; confers resistance to ampicillin, carbenicillin, and related antibiotics
   5865..6453    +  rep_origin     ori: high-copy-number ColE1/pMB1/pBR322/pUC origin of replication
   6636..6690    +  CDS            lacI (fragment): lac repressor; lacI; The lac repressor binds to the lac operator to inhibit transcription in E. coli. This inhibition can be relieved by adding lactose or isopropyl-β-D-thiogalactopyranoside (IPTG).
   6692..6826    -  polyA_signal   SV40 poly(A) signal: SV40 polyadenylation signal
   6846..6981    -  rep_origin     SV40 ori: SV40 origin of replication
   7005..7027    -  promoter       SV40 promoter (fragment): SV40 enhancer and early promoter
   7034..7073    +  CDS            lacI (fragment): lac repressor; lacI; The lac repressor binds to the lac operator to inhibit transcription in E. coli. This inhibition can be relieved by adding lactose or isopropyl-β-D-thiogalactopyranoside (IPTG).
   7086..7107    +  protein_bind   CAP binding site: CAP binding activates transcription in the presence of cAMP. E. coli catabolite activator protein
   7122..7152    +  promoter       lac promoter: promoter for the E. coli lac operon
   7160..7176    +  protein_bind   lac operator: The lac repressor binds to the lac operator to inhibit transcription in E. coli. This inhibition can be relieved by adding lactose or isopropyl-β-D-thiogalactopyranoside (IPTG). lac repressor encoded by lacI
