[The description below was written by a language model from this plasmid's Addgene catalogue record and pLannotate feature annotations shown in this document.]
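Description:
CL20_mEGFP_FOidr_096 is a mammalian expression plasmid built on the CL20 backbone. The catalogue lists it simply as a mammalian expression vector, but the feature table shows the architecture of a self-inactivating HIV-1 lentiviral transfer vector. A CMV enhancer is fused to a truncated 5' LTR, which allows Tat-independent transcription of the vector genome. This is followed by the Ψ packaging signal, a partial gag sequence, the cPPT/CTS element, the Rev response element and a ΔU3 3' LTR, with a rabbit β-globin polyadenylation signal downstream. Short annotated fragments of vif, rev and nef appear to be residual viral sequence rather than functional genes. In bacteria the plasmid is maintained through a high-copy ColE1/pUC-type origin and selected with ampicillin via the β-lactamase gene. The backbone also carries an SV40 origin and poly(A) signal, along with remnants of the lac promoter and operator region.

The payload sits between the RRE/cPPT region and the 3' LTR and is driven by an internal CMV enhancer and promoter. It encodes monomeric EGFP fused to the N terminus of FOidr_096, an unmutated intrinsically disordered region taken from the human LEF1–TAF8 fusion protein; the depositor comment indicates residues 168–261 of that fusion. The automated annotation identifies the insert as a TAF8 fragment, suggesting that this segment derives largely from the TAF8 portion. No WPRE or mammalian selection marker is annotated.

The construct is intended for expressing a fluorescently tagged disordered region in mammalian cells so that its localisation and behaviour can be imaged. The associated study concerns protein condensate formation and its links to RNA biology.
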