Addgene plasmid #244648: CL20_mEGFP_FOidr_096
Purpose: Express mEGFP-tagged intrinsically disordered protein (IDR), FOidr_096, derived from human fusion protein LEF1_TAF8
Depositing lab: Richard Kriwacki. Depositing organization: St. Jude Children's Research Hospital. Publication: Proteome-wide computational analyses reveal links between protein condensate formation and RNA biology. Maiti S, Tripathi S, Baggett DW, Phillips AH, Park CG, Wang J, Wahiduzzaman, Freyaldenhoven WT, Kinger S, Pioso BJ, Bollinger JC, Somjee R, Lang B, Babu MM, Kriwacki RW. Sci Adv. 2025 Dec 5;11(49):eady1420. doi: 10.1126/sciadv.ady1420. Epub 2025 Dec 3. PubMed 41337585.
Backbone
  Vector backbone: CL20
  Vector type: Mammalian Expression
Growth in bacteria
  Bacterial resistance: Ampicillin, 100 μg/mL
  Growth temperature: 37°C
  Growth strain: NEB Stable
  Copy number: High Copy
Gene/Insert
  Gene/Insert name: FOidr_096
  Species: H. sapiens (human)
  Mutation: Unmutated
  Tag / fusion protein: monomeric EGFP (N terminal on insert)
  Cloning method: Restriction Enzyme; 5′ cloning site Unknown (unknown if destroyed)
Terms and licenses: Academic/Nonprofit Terms; Industry Terms: Not Available to Industry
Depositor comments: LEF1_TAF8_168_261
How to cite: CL20_mEGFP_FOidr_096 was a gift from Richard Kriwacki (Addgene plasmid # 244648 ; http://n2t.net/addgene:244648 ; RRID:Addgene_244648)
